>Addgene plasmid #204745 | pCPH2A.X-GS3 | addgene full sequence | sequence record 407545 | Addgene NGS Result
CTAGAGGTACCCGTTACATAACTTACGGTAAATGGCCCGCCTGGCTGACCGCCCAACGACCCCCGCCCAT
TGACGTCAATAGTAACGCCAATAGGGACTTTCCATTGACGTCAATGGGTGGAGTATTTACGGTAAACTGC
CCACTTGGCAGTACATCAAGTGTATCATATGCCAAGTACGCCCCCTATTGACGTCAATGACGGTAAATGG
CCCGCCTGGCATTGTGCCCAGTACATGACCTTATGGGACTTTCCTACTTGGCAGTACATCTACGTATTAG
TCATCGCTATTACCATGGTCGAGGTGAGCCCCACGTTCTGCTTCACTCTCCCCATCTCCCCCCCCTCCCC
ACCCCCAATTTTGTATTTATTTATTTTTTAATTATTTTGTGCAGCGATGGGGGCGGGGGGGGGGGGGGGC
GCGCGCCAGGCGGGGCGGGGCGGGGCGAGGGGCGGGGCGGGGCGAGGCGGAGAGGTGCGGCGGCAGCCAA
TCAGAGCGGCGCGCTCCGAAAGTTTCCTTTTATGGCGAGGCGGCGGCGGCGGCGGCCCTATAAAAAGCGA
AGCGCGCGGCGGGCGGGAGTCGCTGCGCGCTGCCTTCGCCCCGTGCCCCGCTCCGCCGCCGCCTCGCGCC
GCCCGCCCCGGCTCTGACTGACCGCGTTACTCCCACAGGTGAGCGGGCGGGACGGCCCTTCTCCTCCGGG
CTGTAATTAGCTGAGCAAGAGGTAAGGGTTTAAGGGATGGTTGGTTGGTGGGGTATTAATGTTTAATTAC
CTGGAGCACCTGCCTGAAATCACTTTTTTTCAGGTTGGACCGGTGCCACCATGGACTATAAGGACCACGA
CGGAGACTACAAGGATCATGATATTGATTACAAAGACGATGACGATAAGATGGCCCCAAAGAAGAAGCGG
AAGGTCGGGATCCACGGAGTCCCTGCAGCC
[426 nt withheld, positions 941-1366]
GGTGGCGGTGGATCCGGTGGCGGTGGAAGTGGTGGCGGTGGATCTGACAAGAAGTACAGCATCGGCCTGG
ACATCGGCACCAACTCTGTGGGCTGGGCCGTGATCACCGACGAGTACAAGGTGCCCAGCAAGAAATTCAA
GGTGCTGGGCAACACCGACCGGCACAGCATCAAGAAGAACCTGATCGGAGCCCTGCTGTTCGACAGCGGC
GAAACAGCCGAGGCCACCCGGCTGAAGAGAACCGCCAGAAGAAGATACACCAGACGGAAGAACCGGATCT
GCTATCTGCAAGAGATCTTCAGCAACGAGATGGCCAAGGTGGACGACAGCTTCTTCCACAGACTGGAAGA
GTCCTTCCTGGTGGAAGAGGATAAGAAGCACGAGCGGCACCCCATCTTCGGCAACATCGTGGACGAGGTG
GCCTACCACGAGAAGTACCCCACCATCTACCACCTGAGAAAGAAACTGGTGGACAGCACCGACAAGGCCG
ACCTGCGGCTGATCTATCTGGCCCTGGCCCACATGATCAAGTTCCGGGGCCACTTCCTGATCGAGGGCGA
CCTGAACCCCGACAACAGCGACGTGGACAAGCTGTTCATCCAGCTGGTGCAGACCTACAACCAGCTGTTC
GAGGAAAACCCCATCAACGCCAGCGGCGTGGACGCCAAGGCCATCCTGTCTGCCAGACTGAGCAAGAGCA
GACGGCTGGAAAATCTGATCGCCCAGCTGCCCGGCGAGAAGAAGAATGGCCTGTTCGGAAACCTGATTGC
CCTGAGCCTGGGCCTGACCCCCAACTTCAAGAGCAACTTCGACCTGGCCGAGGATGCCAAACTGCAGCTG
AGCAAGGACACCTACGACGACGACCTGGACAACCTGCTGGCCCAGATCGGCGACCAGTACGCCGACCTGT
TTCTGGCCGCCAAGAACCTGTCCGACGCCATCCTGCTGAGCGACATCCTGAGAGTGAACACCGAGATCAC
CAAGGCCCCCCTGAGCGCCTCTATGATCAAGAGATACGACGAGCACCACCAGGACCTGACCCTGCTGAAA
GCTCTCGTGCGGCAGCAGCTGCCTGAGAAGTACAAAGAGATTTTCTTCGACCAGAGCAAGAACGGCTACG
CCGGCTACATTGACGGCGGAGCCAGCCAGGAAGAGTTCTACAAGTTCATCAAGCCCATCCTGGAAAAGAT
GGACGGCACCGAGGAACTGCTCGTGAAGCTGAACAGAGAGGACCTGCTGCGGAAGCAGCGGACCTTCGAC
AACGGCAGCATCCCCCACCAGATCCACCTGGGAGAGCTGCACGCCATTCTGCGGCGGCAGGAAGATTTTT
ACCCATTCCTGAAGGACAACCGGGAAAAGATCGAGAAGATCCTGACCTTCCGCATCCCCTACTACGTGGG
CCCTCTGGCCAGGGGAAACAGCAGATTCGCCTGGATGACCAGAAAGAGCGAGGAAACCATCACCCCCTGG
AACTTCGAGGAAGTGGTGGACAAGGGCGCTTCCGCCCAGAGCTTCATCGAGCGGATGACCAACTTCGATA
AGAACCTGCCCAACGAGAAGGTGCTGCCCAAGCACAGCCTGCTGTACGAGTACTTCACCGTGTATAACGA
GCTGACCAAAGTGAAATACGTGACCGAGGGAATGAGAAAGCCCGCCTTCCTGAGCGGCGAGCAGAAAAAG
GCCATCGTGGACCTGCTGTTCAAGACCAACCGGAAAGTGACCGTGAAGCAGCTGAAAGAGGACTACTTCA
AGAAAATCGAGTGCTTCGACTCCGTGGAAATCTCCGGCGTGGAAGATCGGTTCAACGCCTCCCTGGGCAC
ATACCACGATCTGCTGAAAATTATCAAGGACAAGGACTTCCTGGACAATGAGGAAAACGAGGACATTCTG
GAAGATATCGTGCTGACCCTGACACTGTTTGAGGACAGAGAGATGATCGAGGAACGGCTGAAAACCTATG
CCCACCTGTTCGACGACAAAGTGATGAAGCAGCTGAAGCGGCGGAGATACACCGGCTGGGGCAGGCTGAG
CCGGAAGCTGATCAACGGCATCCGGGACAAGCAGTCCGGCAAGACAATCCTGGATTTCCTGAAGTCCGAC
GGCTTCGCCAACAGAAACTTCATGCAGCTGATCCACGACGACAGCCTGACCTTTAAAGAGGACATCCAGA
AAGCCCAGGTGTCCGGCCAGGGCGATAGCCTGCACGAGCACATTGCCAATCTGGCCGGCAGCCCCGCCAT
TAAGAAGGGCATCCTGCAGACAGTGAAGGTGGTGGACGAGCTCGTGAAAGTGATGGGCCGGCACAAGCCC
GAGAACATCGTGATCGAAATGGCCAGAGAGAACCAGACCACCCAGAAGGGACAGAAGAACAGCCGCGAGA
GAATGAAGCGGATCGAAGAGGGCATCAAAGAGCTGGGCAGCCAGATCCTGAAAGAACACCCCGTGGAAAA
CACCCAGCTGCAGAACGAGAAGCTGTACCTGTACTACCTGCAGAATGGGCGGGATATGTACGTGGACCAG
GAACTGGACATCAACCGGCTGTCCGACTACGATGTGGACCATATCGTGCCTCAGAGCTTTCTGAAGGACG
ACTCCATCGACAACAAGGTGCTGACCAGAAGCGACAAGAACCGGGGCAAGAGCGACAACGTGCCCTCCGA
AGAGGTCGTGAAGAAGATGAAGAACTACTGGCGGCAGCTGCTGAACGCCAAGCTGATTACCCAGAGAAAG
TTCGACAATCTGACCAAGGCCGAGAGAGGCGGCCTGAGCGAACTGGATAAGGCCGGCTTCATCAAGAGAC
AGCTGGTGGAAACCCGGCAGATCACAAAGCACGTGGCACAGATCCTGGACTCCCGGATGAACACTAAGTA
CGACGAGAATGACAAGCTGATCCGGGAAGTGAAAGTGATCACCCTGAAGTCCAAGCTGGTGTCCGATTTC
CGGAAGGATTTCCAGTTTTACAAAGTGCGCGAGATCAACAACTACCACCACGCCCACGACGCCTACCTGA
ACGCCGTCGTGGGAACCGCCCTGATCAAAAAGTACCCTAAGCTGGAAAGCGAGTTCGTGTACGGCGACTA
CAAGGTGTACGACGTGCGGAAGATGATCGCCAAGAGCGAGCAGGAAATCGGCAAGGCTACCGCCAAGTAC
TTCTTCTACAGCAACATCATGAACTTTTTCAAGACCGAGATTACCCTGGCCAACGGCGAGATCCGGAAGC
GGCCTCTGATCGAGACAAACGGCGAAACCGGGGAGATCGTGTGGGATAAGGGCCGGGATTTTGCCACCGT
GCGGAAAGTGCTGAGCATGCCCCAAGTGAATATCGTGAAAAAGACCGAGGTGCAGACAGGCGGCTTCAGC
AAAGAGTCTATCCTGCCCAAGAGGAACAGCGATAAGCTGATCGCCAGAAAGAAGGACTGGGACCCTAAGA
AGTACGGCGGCTTCGACAGCCCCACCGTGGCCTATTCTGTGCTGGTGGTGGCCAAAGTGGAAAAGGGCAA
GTCCAAGAAACTGAAGAGTGTGAAAGAGCTGCTGGGGATCACCATCATGGAAAGAAGCAGCTTCGAGAAG
AATCCCATCGACTTTCTGGAAGCCAAGGGCTACAAAGAAGTGAAAAAGGACCTGATCATCAAGCTGCCTA
AGTACTCCCTGTTCGAGCTGGAAAACGGCCGGAAGAGAATGCTGGCCTCTGCCGGCGAACTGCAGAAGGG
AAACGAACTGGCCCTGCCCTCCAAATATGTGAACTTCCTGTACCTGGCCAGCCACTATGAGAAGCTGAAG
GGCTCCCCCGAGGATAATGAGCAGAAACAGCTGTTTGTGGAACAGCACAAGCACTACCTGGACGAGATCA
TCGAGCAGATCAGCGAGTTCTCCAAGAGAGTGATCCTGGCCGACGCTAATCTGGACAAAGTGCTGTCCGC
CTACAACAAGCACCGGGATAAGCCCATCAGAGAGCAGGCCGAGAATATCATCCACCTGTTTACCCTGACC
AATCTGGGAGCCCCTGCCGCCTTCAAGTACTTTGACACCACCATCGACCGGAAGAGGTACACCAGCACCA
AAGAGGTGCTGGACGCCACCCTGATCCACCAGAGCATCACCGGCCTGTACGAGACACGGATCGACCTGTC
TCAGCTGGGAGGCGACAAAAGGCCGGCGGCCACGAAAAAGGCCGGCCAGGCAAAAAAGAAAAAGGAATTC
GGCAGTGGAGAGGGCAGAGGAAGTCTGCTAACATGCGGTGACGTCGAGGAGAATCCTGGCCCAATGACCG
AGTACAAGCCCACGGTGCGCCTCGCCACCCGCGACGACGTCCCCAGGGCCGTACGCACCCTCGCCGCCGC
GTTCGCCGACTACCCCGCCACGCGCCACACCGTCGATCCGGACCGCCACATCGAGCGGGTCACCGAGCTG
CAAGAACTCTTCCTCACGCGCGTCGGGCTCGACATCGGCAAGGTGTGGGTCGCGGACGACGGCGCCGCGG
TGGCGGTCTGGACCACGCCGGAGAGCGTCGAAGCGGGGGCGGTGTTCGCCGAGATCGGCCCGCGCATGGC
CGAGTTGAGCGGTTCCCGGCTGGCCGCGCAGCAACAGATGGAAGGCCTCCTGGCGCCGCACCGGCCCAAG
GAGCCCGCGTGGTTCCTGGCCACCGTCGGAGTCTCGCCCGACCACCAGGGCAAGGGTCTGGGCAGCGCCG
TCGTGCTCCCCGGAGTGGAGGCGGCCGAGCGCGCCGGGGTGCCCGCCTTCCTGGAGACCTCCGCGCCCCG
CAACCTCCCCTTCTACGAGCGGCTCGGCTTCACCGTCACCGCCGACGTCGAGGTGCCCGAAGGACCGCGC
ACCTGGTGCATGACCCGCAAGCCCGGTGCCTGAGAATTCTAACTAGAGCTCGCTGATCAGCCTCGACTGT
GCCTTCTAGTTGCCAGCCATCTGTTGTTTGCCCCTCCCCCGTGCCTTCCTTGACCCTGGAAGGTGCCACT
CCCACTGTCCTTTCCTAATAAAATGAGGAAATTGCATCGCATTGTCTGAGTAGGTGTCATTCTATTCTGG
GGGGTGGGGTGGGGCAGGACAGCAAGGGGGAGGATTGGGAAGAGAATAGCAGGCATGCTGGGGAGCGGCC
GCAGGAACCCCTAGTGATGGAGTTGGCCACTCCCTCTCTGCGCGCTCGCTCGCTCACTGAGGCCGGGCGA
CCAAAGGTCGCCCGACGCCCGGGCTTTGCCCGGGCGGCCTCAGTGAGCGAGCGAGCGCGCAGCTGCCTGC
AGGGGCGCCTGATGCGGTATTTTCTCCTTACGCATCTGTGCGGTATTTCACACCGCATA
[95 nt withheld, positions 6676-6770]
T
[46 nt withheld, positions 6772-6817]
C
[141 nt withheld, positions 6819-6959]
CCTTTGACGTTGGAGTCCACGTTCTTT
[37 nt withheld, positions 6987-7023]
ACTCTATCTCGGGCTATTCTTTTGATTTATAAGGGATTTTGCCGATTTCGGTCTATTGGTTAAAAAATGA
GCTGATTTAACAAAAATTTAACGCGAATTTTAACAAAATATTAACGTTTACAATTTTATGGTGCACTCTC
AGTACAATCTGCTCTGATGCCGCATAGTTAAGCCAGCCCCGACACCCGCCAACACCCGCTGACGCGCCCT
GACGGGCTTGTCTGCTCCCGGCATCCGCTTACAGACAAGCTGTGACCGTCTCCGGGAGCTGCATGTGTCA
GAGGTTTTCACCGTCATCACCGAAACGCGCGAGACGAAAGGGCCTCGTGATACGCCTATTTTTATAGGTT
AATGTCATGATAATAATGGTTTCTTAGACGTCAGGTGGCACTTTTCGGGGAAATGTGCGCGGAACCCCTA
TTTGTTTATTTTTCTAAATACATTCAAATATGTATCCGCTCATGAGACAATAACCCTGATAAATGCTTCA
ATAATATTGAAAAAGGAAGAGTATGAGTATTCAACATTTCCGTGTCGCCCTTATTCCCTTTTTTGCGGCA
TTTTGCCTTCCTGTTTTTGCTCACCCAGAAACGCTGGTGAAAGTAAAAGATGCTGAAGATCAGTTGGGTG
CACGAGTGGGTTACATCGAACTGGATCTCAACAGCGGTAAGATCCTTGAGAGTTTTCGCCCCGAAGAACG
TTTTCCAATGATGAGCACTTTTAAAGTTCTGCTATGTGGCGCGGTATTATCCCGTATTGACGCCGGGCAA
GAGCAACTCGGTCGCCGCATACACTATTCTCAGAATGACTTGGTTGAGTACTCACCAGTCACAGAAAAGC
ATCTTACGGATGGCATGACAGTAAGAGAATTATGCAGTGCTGCCATAACCATGAGTGATAACACTGCGGC
CAACTTACTTCTGACAACGATCGGAGGACCGAAGGAGCTAACCGCTTTTTTGCACAACATGGGGGATCAT
GTAACTCGCCTTGATCGTTGGGAACCGGAGCTGAATGAAGCCATACCAAACGACGAGCGTGACACCACGA
TGCCTGTAGCAATGGCAACAACGTTGCGCAAACTATTAACTGGCGAACTACTTACTCTAGCTTCCCGGCA
ACAATTAATAGACTGGATGGAGGCGGATAAAGTTGCAGGACCACTTCTGCGCTCGGCCCTTCCGGCTGGC
TGGTTTATTGCTGATAAATCTGGAGCCGGTGAGCGTGGAAGCCGCGGTATCATTGCAGCACTGGGGCCAG
ATGGTAAGCCCTCCCGTATCGTAGTTATCTACACGACGGGGAGTCAGGCAACTATGGATGAACGAAATAG
ACAGATCGCTGAGATAGGTGCCTCACTGATTAAGCATTGGTAACTGTCAGACCAAGTTTACTCATATATA
CTTTAGATTGATTTAAAACTTCATTTTTAATTTAAAAGGATCTAGGTGAAGATCCTTTTTGATAATCTCA
TGACCAAAATCCCTTAACGTGAGTTTTCGTTCCACTGAGCGTCAGACCCCGTAGAAAAGATCAAAGGATC
TTCTTGAGATCCTTTTTTTCTGCGCGTAATCTGCTGCTTGCAAACAAAAAAACCACCGCTACCAGCGGTG
GTTTGTTTGCCGGATCAAGAGCTACCAACTCTTTTTCCGAAGGTAACTGGCTTCAGCAGAGCGCAGATAC
CAAATACTGTTCTTCTAGTGTAGCCGTAGTTAGGCCACCACTTCAAGAACTCTGTAGCACCGCCTACATA
CCTCGCTCTGCTAATCCTGTTACCAGTGGCTGCTGCCAGTGGCGATAAGTCGTGTCTTACCGGGTTGGAC
TCAAGACGATAGTTACCGGATAAGGCGCAGCGGTCGGGCTGAACGGGGGGTTCGTGCACACAGCCCAGCT
TGGAGCGAACGACCTACACCGAACTGAGATACCTACAGCGTGAGCTATGAGAAAGCGCCACGCTTCCCGA
AGGGAGAAAGGCGGACAGGTATCCGGTAAGCGGCAGGGTCGGAACAGGAGAGCGCACGAGGGAGCTTCCA
GGGGGAAACGCCTGGTATCTTTATAGTCCTGTCGGGTTTCGCCACCTCTGACTTGAGCGTCGATTTTTGT
GATGCTCGTCAGGGGGGCGGAGCCTATGGAAAAACGCCAGCAACGCGGCCTTTTTACGGTTCCTGGCCTT
TTGCTGGCCTTTTGCTCACATG
Features (pLannotate 1.2.2; 17 found; start..end, strand, type, name):
     12..297     +  enhancer       CMV enhancer: human cytomegalovirus immediate early enhancer; contains an 18-bp deletion relative to the standard CMV enhancer
    299..575     +  promoter       chicken β-actin promoter: No description available
    576..803     +  intron         hybrid intron: hybrid between chicken β-actin (CBA) and minute virus of mice (MMV) introns (Gray et al., 2011)
    941..1366    +  CDS            H2AX (sequence withheld): H2AX_HUMAN - Also known as H2AFX From Homo sapiens (Human).
   1412..3013    +  CDS            Cas9(N): N-terminal portion of Streptococcus pyogenes Cas9 (Zetsche et al., 2015)
   3014..5512    +  CDS            Cas9(C): C-terminal portion of Streptococcus pyogenes Cas9 (Zetsche et al., 2015)
   5513..5560    +  CDS            nucleoplasmin NLS: bipartite nuclear localization signal from nucleoplasmin
   5630..6229    +  CDS            PuroR (fragment): puromycin N-acetyltransferase; pac from Streptomyces; confers resistance to puromycin
   6263..6374    +  polyA_signal   bGH poly(A) signal: bovine growth hormone polyadenylation signal
   6479..6619    +  repeat_region  AAV2 ITR: inverted terminal repeat of adeno-associated virus serotype 2 inverted
   6624..6675    -  misc_feature   bom (fragment): basis of mobility region from pBR322
   6694..7149    +  rep_origin     f1 ori (sequence partly withheld): f1 bacteriophage origin of replication; arrow indicates direction of (+) strand synthesis
   7150..7199    -  misc_feature   bom (fragment): basis of mobility region from pBR322
   7301..7336    -  CDS            rop (fragment): Rop protein, which maintains plasmids at low copy number; rop
   7431..7535    +  promoter       AmpR promoter: bla
   7536..8396    +  CDS            AmpR: β-lactamase; bla; confers resistance to ampicillin, carbenicillin, and related antibiotics
   8567..9155    +  rep_origin     ori: high-copy-number ColE1/pMB1/pBR322/pUC origin of replication
