[The description below was written by a language model from this plasmid's Addgene catalogue record and pLannotate feature annotations shown in this document.]
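Description:
pCPH2A.X-GS3 is a mammalian expression plasmid derived from the pSpCas9(BB)-2A-Puro (PX459) V2.0 backbone and designed to express Streptococcus pyogenes Cas9 together with the human histone variant H2AX (H2AFX). It is propagated in E. coli as a high-copy plasmid through a ColE1/pUC-type origin and selected with ampicillin via the β-lactamase gene. An f1 phage origin and a single annotated AAV2 ITR are also present as carry-overs from the parental backbone, and a few short bom and rop fragments appear in the annotation.

The expression cassette is driven by a hybrid CBh-type promoter, made up of the CMV enhancer, the chicken β-actin promoter and a hybrid CBA/MVM intron. Downstream, the H2AX coding sequence lies immediately upstream of the full Cas9 open reading frame, which the annotation splits into N- and C-terminal portions. The short gap between the two, the "GS3" in the name and the associated publication on histone variant fusions all suggest that H2AX is fused to the N-terminus of Cas9 through a linker, although the record does not describe the linker. Cas9 is followed by a nucleoplasmin bipartite NLS and then a puromycin N-acetyltransferase gene. In the parental vector this marker is joined by a 2A peptide, allowing puromycin selection of transfected cells. A bGH polyadenylation signal terminates the transcript.

The feature table does not annotate a U6 promoter or guide RNA scaffold, so whether the parental sgRNA cassette is retained is not established by the record. The construct was made to study how tethering histone variants to Cas9 affects genome editing outcomes, specifically suppression of non-homologous end joining.
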