Addgene plasmid #204745: pCPH2A.X-GS3
Purpose: Expression of Cas9 and human H2AX
Depositing lab: Yuichiro Miyaoka. Publication: Fusion of histone variants to Cas9 suppresses non-homologous end joining. Kato-Inui T, Takahashi G, Ono T, Miyaoka Y. PLoS One. 2024 May 13;19(5):e0288578. doi: 10.1371/journal.pone.0288578. eCollection 2024. PubMed 38739603.
Backbone
  Vector backbone: pSpCas9(BB)-2A-Puro(PX459)V2.0(#62988)
  Vector type: Mammalian Expression
Growth in bacteria
  Bacterial resistance: Ampicillin, 100 μg/mL
  Growth temperature: 37°C
  Growth strain: DH5alpha
  Copy number: High Copy
Gene/Insert
  Gene/Insert name: H2AX (alt name: H2AFX)
  Species: H. sapiens (human)
  Entrez Gene: H2AX (a.k.a. H2A.X, H2A/X, H2AFX)
  Cloning method: Restriction Enzyme; 5′ cloning site Unknown (unknown if destroyed)
Terms and licenses: Academic/Nonprofit Terms; Industry Terms: Not Available to Industry
How to cite: pCPH2A.X-GS3 was a gift from Yuichiro Miyaoka (Addgene plasmid # 204745 ; http://n2t.net/addgene:204745 ; RRID:Addgene_204745)
